>Addgene plasmid #212397 | pTwist-SARS-CoV-2 Spike-deltaC18 F888L (CTT) | addgene full sequence | sequence record 433285 | Addgene NGS Result
CCCATTGACGTCAATGGAAAGTCCCTATTGGCGTTACTATGGGAACATACGTCATTATTGACGTCAATGG
GCGGGGGTCGTTGGGCGGTCAGCCAGGCGGGCCATTTACCGTAAGTTATGTAACGCGGAACTCCATATAT
GGGCTATGAACTAATGACCCCGTAATTGATTACTAGATCTGGCTACACTCGATCAGCAGTTAGATAATAA
AATCGCTATCCATCGAAGATGGATGTGTGTTGGTTTTTTGTGTGTGTAACGCAACGATTGATAGCATAAC
CCCTTGGGGCCTCTAAACGGGTCTTGAGGGGTTTTTTGAATTGAGAGGTAGCTGAAGCTGCTGTTATGAC
CACTAGAGGGAAGAAGATACCTGTGGAGCTAATGGTCCAAGATGTCGGGAGCCGCGATCGCTGCCAAAAA
GGTAAGCTGACGATAGCTGACGAGATTCGATGCCCGACGAGCAAATGAGCGCCACGGCTGTTCGCGTAAG
CTCGAAACGACGGAGATTCGATAGAGCCAGAGTCGAGTTTAAACGATTCGGGATCTTAAGGATAAATTTC
TGGTAAGGAGGACACGTATGGAAGTGGGCAAGTTGGGGAAGCCGTATCCGTTGCTGAATCTGGCATATGT
GGGAGTATAAGACGCGCAGCGTCGCATCAGGCATTTTTTTCTGCGCCAATGCACCTAGAATCGGTTACCA
ATGCTTAATCAGTGAGGCACCTATCTCAGCGATCTGTCTATTTCGTTCATCCATAGTTGCCTGACTCCCC
GTCGTGTAGATAACTACGATACGGGAGGGCTTACCATCTGGCCCCAGTGCTGCAATGATACCGCGAGACC
CACGCTCACCGGCTCCAGATTTATCAGCAATAAACCAGCCAGCCGGAAGGGCCGAGCGCAGAAGTGGTCC
TGCAACTTTATCCGCCTCCATCCAGTCTATCAACTGTTGCCGGGAAGCTAGAGTAAGTAGTTCGCCAGTT
AATAGTTTACGCAAGGTTGTTGCCATTGCTACAGGCATCGTGGTGTCACGCTCGTCGTTTGGTATGGCTT
CATTCAGCTCCGGTTCCCAACGATCAAGGCGAGTTACATGATCCCCCATGTTGTGCAAAAAAGCGGTTAG
CTCCTTCGGTCCTCCAATCGTTGTCAGAAGTAAGTTGGCCGCAGTGTTATCACTCATGGTTATGGCAGCA
CTGCATAATTCTCTTACTGTCATGCCATCCGTAAGATGCTTTTCTGTGACTGGTGAATACTCAACCAAGT
CATTCTGAGAATAGTGTATGCGGCGACCGAGTTGCTCTTGCCCGGCGTCAATACGGGATAATACCGCGCC
ACATAGCAGAACTTTAAAAGTGCTCATCATTGGAAAGCGTTCTTCGGGGCGAAAACTCTCAAGGATCTTA
CCGCTGTTGAGATCCAGTTCGATGTAACCCACTCGCGCACCCAACTGATCTTCAGCATCTTTTACTTTCA
CCAGCGTTTCTGGGTGAGCAAAAACAGGAAGGCAAAATGCCGCAAAAAAGGGAATAAGGGCGACACGGAA
ATGTTGAATACTCATGCGAAAGCCTCCTGCTGATCCTGTCTCTTGATAGATGTTTGCAAAAGCTAGGACT
CGATTATACGTTGACCGATCAGACTATCAATATCTAGGTTTAAACAGATCGGTACGCTGCCGTGACCAGG
CTTGAGTACAATATCTGACGATTGGACTTCCTGGGTCCCAAGCTGGATTCCGACTGGCTGACTGCCAAGC
AACGATATGGATCGTCGAGACTCGCACTGAGAGGATCGTTCTCGGTACACCAGGCGCGCCCCGATTTCGA
TATTCCTCGGATCTCGGATAGATCGGGATTGAGGATGTAGGTTGAACTTCTCTCGGGTGATCCCGATCTC
GGATATTCGGGATTGGAGTAATACCTGGCGATAGGCGCTGCCAAGCAATAGCCAAGGCGCAAGGCCGGCC
AAGAGACTTGCGATAGTTCGTTCGAGAGGTAGCCTGCAAGATGGATCGGACGAAAGGTTTGAAGATTTTC
CGACGAGGGCCTTGGAGAGTTCGGAAATTTAAATGCAACTATGGATGAACGAAATAGACAGATCGCTGAG
ATAGGTGCCTCACTGATTAAGCATTGGTAACTGTCAGACCAAGTTTACTCATATATACTTTAGATTGATT
TAAAACTTCATTTTTAATTTAAAAGGATCTAGGTGAAGATCCTTTTTGATAATCTCATGACCAAAATCCC
TTAACGTGAGTTTTCGTTCCACTGAGCGTCAGACCCCGTAGAAAAGATCAAAGGATCTTCTTGAGATCCT
TTTTTTCTGCGCGTAATCTGCTGCTTGCAAACAAAAAAACCACCGCTACCAGCGGTGGTTTGTTTGCCGG
ATCAAGAGCTACCAACTCTTTTTCCGAAGGTAACTGGCTTCAGCAGAGCGCAGATACCAAATACTGTTCT
TCTAGTGTAGCCGTAGTTAGGCCACCACTTCAAGAACTCTGTAGCACCGCCTACATACCTCGCTCTGCTA
ATCCTGTTACCAGTGGCTGCTGCCAGTGGCGATAAGTCGTGTCTTACCGGGTTGGACTCAAGACGATAGT
TACCGGATAAGGCGCAGCGGTCGGGCTGAACGGGGGGTTCGTGCACACAGCCCAGCTTGGAGCGAACGAC
CTACACCGAACTGAGATACCTACAGCGTGAGCTATGAGAAAGCGCCACGCTTCCCGAAGGGAGAAAGGCG
GACAGGTATCCGGTAAGCGGCAGGGTCGGAACAGGAGAGCGCACGAGGGAGCTTCCAGGGGGAAACGCCT
GGTATCTTTATAGTCCTGTCGGGTTTCGCCACCTCTGACTTGAGCGTCGATTTTTGTGATGCTCGTCAGG
GGGGCGGAGCCTATGGAAAAACGCCAGCAACGCGGCCTTTTTACGGTTCCTGGCCTTTTGCTGGCCTTTT
GCTCACATGATTTAAATGAAACTCGTAATCGGAGAACGGGTGCAATAGCAAGGACCAGATCGAACTTGAC
TGACGCAATTCTGAGCGTAGTCGAAACCCAGACAAGTCGATCTCGCCAAGTAGCTGACTTGACTGGTTAA
TTAACCATAGAGCCCACCGCATCCCCAGCATGCCTGCTATTGTCTTCCCAATCCTCCCCCTTGCTGTCCT
GCCCCACCCCACCCCCCAGAATAGAATGACACCTACTCAGACAATGCGATGCAATTTCCTCATTTTATTA
GGAAAGGACAGTGGGAGTGGCACCTTCCAGG
Features (pLannotate 1.2.2; 9 found; start..end, strand, type, name):
      1..175     -  enhancer       CMV enhancer (fragment): human cytomegalovirus immediate early enhancer
    206..254     +  polyA_signal   poly(A) signal: synthetic polyadenylation signal
    272..318     +  terminator     T7 terminator: transcription terminator for bacteriophage T7 RNA polymerase
    323..394     -  misc_feature   5' β-globin insulator: insulator upstream of the human β-globin locus (Farrell et al., 2002)
    546..682     -  terminator     rrnG terminator: transcription terminator from the E. coli ribosomal RNA rrnG operon (Albrechtsen et al., 1991)
    695..1555    -  CDS            AmpR: β-lactamase; bla; confers resistance to ampicillin, carbenicillin, and related antibiotics
   2065..2129    +  CDS            bla(M) (fragment): β-lactamase lacking the signal sequence; bla(M); allows cytosolic expression of β-lactamase
   2301..2889    +  rep_origin     ori: high-copy-number ColE1/pMB1/pBR322/pUC origin of replication
   3085..3251    -  polyA_signal   bGH poly(A) signal (fragment): bovine growth hormone polyadenylation signal
