>Addgene plasmid #212397 | pTwist-SARS-CoV-2 Spike-deltaC18 F888L (CTT) | addgene full sequence | sequence record 446834 | Addgene NGS Result
ATATGTGTACCCTGTTACTTCTCCCCTTCCTATGACATGAACTTAACCATAGAAAAGAAGGGGAAAGAAA
ACATCAAGGGTCCCATAGACTCACCCTGAAGTTCTCAGGATCCGAGCTCGGTACCACATGTAAGCTTCGA
GGGGAGGCTGGATCGGTCCCGGTGTCTTCTATGGAGGTCAAAACAGCGTGGATGGCGTCTCCAGGCGATC
TGACGGTTCACTAAACCAGCTCTGCTTATATAGACCTCCCACCGTACACGCCTACCGCCCATTTGCGTCA
ATGGGGCGGAGTTGTTACGACATTTTGGAAAGTCCCGTTGATTTTGGTGCCAAAACAAACTCCCATTGAC
GTCAATGGGGTGGAGACTTGGAAATCCCCGTGAGTCAAACCGCTATCCACGCCCATTGATGTACTGCCAA
AACCGCATCAGCATGGTAATAGCGATGACTAATACGTAGATGTACTGCCAAGTAGGAAAGTCCCATAAGG
TCATGTACTGGGCATAATGCCAGGCGGGCCATTTACCGTCATTGACGTCAATAGGGGGCGTACTTGGCAT
ATGATACACTTGATGTACTGCCAAGTGGGCAGTTTACCGTAAATACTCCACCCATTGACGTCAATGGAAA
GTCCCTATTGGCGTTACTATGGGAACATACGTCATTATTGACGTCAATGGGCGGGGGTCGTTGGGCGGTC
AGCCAGGCGGGCCATTTACCGTAAGTTATGTAACGCGGAACTCCATATATGGGCTATGAACTAATGACCC
CGTAATTGATTACTAGATCTGGCTACACTCGATCAGCAGTTAGATAATAAAATCGCTATCCATCGAAGAT
GGATGTGTGTTGGTTTTTTGTGTGTGTAACGCAACGATTGATAGCATAACCCCTTGGGGCCTCTAAACGG
GTCTTGAGGGGTTTTTTGAATTGAGAGGTAGCTGAAGCTGCTGTTATGACCACTAGAGGGAAGAAGATAC
CTGTGGAGCTAATGGTCCAAGATGTCGGGAGCCGCGATCGCTGCCAAAAAGGTAAGCTGACGATAGCTGA
CGAGATTCGATGCCCGACGAGCAAATGAGCGCCACGGCTGTTCGCGTAAGCTCGAAACGACGGAGATTCG
ATAGAGCCAGAGTCGAGTTTAAACGATTCGGGATCTTAAGGATAAATTTCTGGTAAGGAGGACACGTATG
GAAGTGGGCAAGTTGGGGAAGCCGTATCCGTTGCTGAATCTGGCATATGTGGGAGTATAAGACGCGCAGC
GTCGCATCAGGCATTTTTTTCTGCGCCAATGCACCTAGAATCGGTTACCAATGCTTAATCAGTGAGGCAC
CTATCTCAGCGATCTGTCTATTTCGTTCATCCATAGTTGCCTGACTCCCCGTCGTGTAGATAACTACGAT
ACGGGAGGGCTTACCATCTGGCCCCAGTGCTGCAATGATACCGCGAGACCCACGCTCACCGGCTCCAGAT
TTATCAGCAATAAACCAGCCAGCCGGAAGGGCCGAGCGCAGAAGTGGTCCTGCAACTTTATCCGCCTCCA
TCCAGTCTATCAACTGTTGCCGGGAAGCTAGAGTAAGTAGTTCGCCAGTTAATAGTTTACGCAAGGTTGT
TGCCATTGCTACAGGCATCGTGGTGTCACGCTCGTCGTTTGGTATGGCTTCATTCAGCTCCGGTTCCCAA
CGATCAAGGCGAGTTACATGATCCCCCATGTTGTGCAAAAAAGCGGTTAGCTCCTTCGGTCCTCCAATCG
TTGTCAGAAGTAAGTTGGCCGCAGTGTTATCACTCATGGTTATGGCAGCACTGCATAATTCTCTTACTGT
CATGCCATCCGTAAGATGCTTTTCTGTGACTGGTGAATACTCAACCAAGTCATTCTGAGAATAGTGTATG
CGGCGACCGAGTTGCTCTTGCCCGGCGTCAATACGGGATAATACCGCGCCACATAGCAGAACTTTAAAAG
TGCTCATCATTGGAAAGCGTTCTTCGGGGCGAAAACTCTCAAGGATCTTACCGCTGTTGAGATCCAGTTC
GATGTAACCCACTCGCGCACCCAACTGATCTTCAGCATCTTTTACTTTCACCAGCGTTTCTGGGTGAGCA
AAAACAGGAAGGCAAAATGCCGCAAAAAAGGGAATAAGGGCGACACGGAAATGTTGAATACTCATGCGAA
AGCCTCCTGCTGATCCTGTCTCTTGATAGATGTTTGCAAAAGCTAGGACTCGATTATACGTTGACCGATC
AGACTATCAATATCTAGGTTTAAACAGATCGGTACGCTGCCGTGACCAGGCTTGAGTACAATATCTGACG
ATTGGACTTCCTGGGTCCCAAGCTGGATTCCGACTGGCTGACTGCCAAGCAACGATATGGATCGTCGAGA
CTCGCACTGAGAGGATCGTTCTCGGTACACCAGGCGCGCCCCGATTTCGATATTCCTCGGATCTCGGATA
GATCGGGATTGAGGATGTAGGTTGAACTTCTCTCGGGTGATCCCGATCTCGGATATTCGGGATTGGAGTA
ATACCTGGCGATAGGCGCTGCCAAGCAATAGCCAAGGCGCAAGGCCGGCCAAGAGACTTGCGATAGTTCG
TTCGAGAGGTAGCCTGCAAGATGGATCGGACGAAAGGTTTGAAGATTTTCCGACGAGGGCCTTGGAGAGT
TCGGAAATTTAAATGCAACTATGGATGAACGAAATAGACAGATCGCTGAGATAGGTGCCTCACTGATTAA
GCATTGGTAACTGTCAGACCAAGTTTACTCATATATACTTTAGATTGATTTAAAACTTCATTTTTAATTT
AAAAGGATCTAGGTGAAGATCCTTTTTGATAATCTCATGACCAAAATCCCTTAACGTGAGTTTTCGTTCC
ACTGAGCGTCAGACCCCGTAGAAAAGATCAAAGGATCTTCTTGAGATCCTTTTTTTCTGCGCGTAATCTG
CTGCTTGCAAACAAAAAAACCACCGCTACCAGCGGTGGTTTGTTTGCCGGATCAAGAGCTACCAACTCTT
TTTCCGAAGGTAACTGGCTTCAGCAGAGCGCAGATACCAAATACTGTTCTTCTAGTGTAGCCGTAGTTAG
GCCACCACTTCAAGAACTCTGTAGCACCGCCTACATACCTCGCTCTGCTAATCCTGTTACCAGTGGCTGC
TGCCAGTGGCGATAAGTCGTGTCTTACCGGGTTGGACTCAAGACGATAGTTACCGGATAAGGCGCAGCGG
TCGGGCTGAACGGGGGGTTCGTGCACACAGCCCAGCTTGGAGCGAACGACCTACACCGAACTGAGATACC
TACAGCGTGAGCTATGAGAAAGCGCCACGCTTCCCGAAGGGAGAAAGGCGGACAGGTATCCGGTAAGCGG
CAGGGTCGGAACAGGAGAGCGCACGAGGGAGCTTCCAGGGGGAAACGCCTGGTATCTTTATAGTCCTGTC
GGGTTTCGCCACCTCTGACTTGAGCGTCGATTTTTGTGATGCTCGTCAGGGGGGCGGAGCCTATGGAAAA
ACGCCAGCAACGCGGCCTTTTTACGGTTCCTGGCCTTTTGCTGGCCTTTTGCTCACATGATTTAAATGAA
ACTCGTAATCGGAGAACGGGTGCAATAGCAAGGACCAGATCGAACTTGACTGACGCAATTCTGAGCGTAG
TCGAAACCCAGACAAGTCGATCTCGCCAAGTAGCTGACTTGACTGGTTAATTAACCATAGAGCCCACCGC
ATCCCCAGCATGCCTGCTATTGTCTTCCCAATCCTCCCCCTTGCTGTCCTGCCCCACCCCACCCCCCAGA
ATAGAATGACACCTACTCAGACAATGCGATGCAATTTCCTCATTTTATTAGGAAAGGACAGTGGGAGTGG
CACCTTCCAGGGTCAAGGAAGGCACGGGGGAGGGGCAAACAACAGATGGCTGGCAACTAGAAGGCACAGG
GCTTACATACTAGAAGAACTCGTCAAGAAGGCGATAGAAGGCGATGCGCTGCGAATCGGGAGCGGCGATA
CCGTAAAGCACGAGGAAGCGGTCAGCCCATTCGCCGCCAAGCTCTTCAGCAATATCACGGGTAGCCAACG
CTATGTCCTGATAGCGGTCCGCCACACCCAGCCGGCCACAGTCGATGAATCCAGAAAAGCGGCCATTTTC
CACCATGATATTCGGCAAGCAGGCATCGCCGTGGGTCACGACGAGATCCTCGCCGTCGGGCATCCGCGCC
TTGAGCCTGGCGAACAGTTCGGCTGGCGCGAGCCCCTGATGCTCTTCGTCCAGATCATCCTGATCGACAA
GACCGGCTTCCATCCGAGTACGTGCTCGCTCGATGCGATGTTTCGCTTGGTGGTCGAATGGGCAGGTAGC
CGGATCAAGCGTATGCAGCCGCCGCATTGCATCAGCCATGATGGATACTTTCTCGGCAGGAGCAAGGTGA
GATGACAGGAGATCCTGCCCCGGCACTTCGCCCAATAGCAGCCAGTCCCTTCCCGCTTCAGTGACAACGT
CGAGCACAGCTGCGCAAGGAACGCCCGTCGTGGCCAGCCACGATAGCCGCGCTGCCTCGTCCTGGAGTTC
ATTCAGGGCACCGGACAGGTCGGTCTTGACAAAAAGAACCGGGCGCCCCTGCGCTGACAGCCGGAACACG
GCGGCATCAGAGCAGCCGATTGTCTGTTGTGCCCAGTCATAGCCGAATAGCCTCTCCACCCAAGCGGCGG
GAGAACCTGCGTGCAATCCATCTTGTTCAATCATGTTGGCTACCTCCTTTGCAAAAGCCTAGGCCTCCAA
AAAAGCCTCCTCACTACTTCTGGAATAGCTCAGAGGCCGAGGCGGCCTCGGCCTCTGCATAAATAAAAAA
AATTAGTCAGCGATGGGGCGGAGAATGGGCGGAACTGGGCGGAGTTAGGGGCGGGATGGGCGGAGTTAGG
GGCGGGACTATGGTTGCTGACTAATTGAGATGCAGATCGCTTAATTAAGTTTCGATAGCCCAAGGTAACC
AATGAGATTAGGGAGGGAAGAAAGTTTGATGAACTACTTCTGACCCCTAGTGGTGTCCAGAAAAGACCAT
TAAAGGAATGTCTTGATCGAAATCGAGAGATCGCCTGCAGGATAGCTGACGACCTTAAGGATAAATTTCT
GGTAAGGAGGACACGTATGGAAGTGGGCAAGTTGGGGAAGCCGTATCCGTTGCTGAATCTGGCATATGTG
GGAGTATAAGACGCGCAGCGTCGCATCAGGCATTTTTTTCTGCGCCAATGCCGGTAGATAGCAATCCGGC
CCGAGGGGCACAAAAAACCCCTCAAGACCCGTTTAGAGGCCCCAAGGGGTTATGCTACGATACCGATAGA
GATGGGCCAATACCACATTTGTAGAGGTTTTACTTGCTTTAAAAAACCTCCCACACCTCCCCCTGAACCT
GAAACATAAAATGAATGCAATTGTTGTTGTTAACTTGTTTATTGCAGCTTATAATGGTTACAAATAAAGC
AATAGCATCACAAATTTCACAAATAAAGCATTTTTTTCACTGCATTCTAGTTGTGGTTTGTCCAAACTCA
TCAATGTATCTTATCATGTCTGTGAGCTGAAGGTACGCTGTATCTCAGTCAGTCAAGCTAGACAGGCGGG
GAGGCGGCCCAAAGGGAGATCCGACTCGTCTGAGGGCGAAGGCGAAGACGCGGAAGAGGCCGCAGAGCCG
GCAGCAGGCCGCGGGAAGGAAGGTCCGCTGGATTGAGGGCCGAAGGGACGTAGCAGAAGGACGTCCCGCG
CAGAATCCAGGTGGCAACACAGGCGAGCAGCCATGGAAAGGACGTCAGCTTCCCCGACAACACCACGGAA
TTGTCAGTGCCCAACAGCCGAGCCCCTGTCCAGCAGCGGGCAAGGCAGGCGGCGATGAGTTCCGCCGTGG
CAATAGGGAGGGGGAAAGCGAAAGTCCCGGAAAGGAGCTGACAGGTGGTGGCAATGCCCCAACCAGTGGG
GGTTGCGTCAGCAAACACAGTGCACACCACGCCACGTTGCCTGACAACGGGCCACAACTCCTCATAAAGA
GACAGCAACCAGGATTTATACAAGGAGGAGAAAATGAAAGCCATACGGGAAGCAATAGCATGATACAAAG
GCATTAAAGCAGCGTATCCACATAGCGTAAAAGGAGCAACATAGTTAAGAATACCAGTCAATCTTTCACA
AATTTTGTAATCCAGAGGTTGATTAGGCCTGCGGATCCAGAAATCGATTGTATCAGTCAGTCAGTGCAGG
AGGAGACAACTTCTAGAGGATCCTTTATTTACAACAAGATCCGCAACTGCAACATCCTTTCAAGCAGGAA
CAACAGCTAGTCATACAGCACAACATAATTGTGACCATAACGATAGCTATAAGTCCGGCGATAAAGCCCA
ACCAAATGTACCAGGGCCATTTAATATATTGTTCGTATTTGCCCAGTTCTTGCAAGTCGATCAAAGATTC
ATTCAAGTTCTTGGCGACCTCATTAAGGCGATCAATCTCTTTCTGAATGTTGACGACACTTGCATTTATT
CCTGATATGTCCCCGAGATCAACATCGGGTGAAGTATGATTCTTAAAGTATTTATCCAATTCCTCTTTGA
AGCTATCCAACTCGGGTTGCAGGGGATCATATACCGTGTTGTTCACGATCCCAATGACCACATCACAGTT
GCCTGAGACAAATGTATTGTCAGTGGTTATGATTTGGGGTTCATAGAAATTCCTTTGGGTCACAAACCAA
TGCGTGCCATTACTGACGAAAACGCCTTCCCTGGGAAAGTGCGCTTTGCCATCGTGACAGATTGCTGGAG
CTGTCGTAAAGTTCTTCTCTTGAGCAGGGACATAAGTGACGTGGAGAAAGACCACTCCATGTGGGGCGGA
TTGGGGGAAGGACATCAAGTGATAGCCCTTGCCACAAAAGTCAACCCGTTTGGACTGCCCGAGCACGCAC
TCTGACATTTTAGTGGCGGCCAGGTTGGCGCTTGCTCGTATCTCAGCAGCCCGGATCAACTGTTGTGTCA
CATAAGTTTGGAGTGACTGGAGCCTGCCTGTGATGAGCCGATCAATTTGCACCTCGGCTTCCACCTTATC
AAGTCTGGACAATATGTCGTTGAGGACGCTGGAGATTGCGCCGAAGTTAGAACTCAGTTGCTTCACGAGG
GTATTCAGGGCCTGGGCGTTTTGATTCACAACATCTTGGAGTTTGCCGAGGGCGGACGCTGTGCTTGACA
GTGAATCTTGGATCTTGCCAATCGCGCTGTTAAATTGATTAGCGATCAGCTTCTGATTTTCATACAATAC
ATTTTGCGTGACACCAATCCCATTGAATCTGTAAGCCATTTGCATAGCGAAAGGTATTTGAAGGGCCGCA
CCCGCGCCAAGAGTCCAGCCGGATGTAATGGTTCCTGCCAACAATGCTGATGTATACTGTGCAATCATCT
CATCAGTGAGCAGAGGGGGCAGAACTGTCAACCCATTGAATTTTTGAGCACAGATAAGGTCGCGGGCCGC
AATGTCTCCCAAACAATCCCCATACTGCTTAATGAAACCCGCGTCAGCCAACGTAACTTTGTTGAACAGC
AGATCCTCGATAAAGCTGCGTTTTGAAGGCTTAGATGGGTCTGGCAGTATTTGGCTAAAATTAAACCCGC
CAAAATCTTTGATTGGCGGCGTTTTGTATATTTGCTTTACTTGTGCGAACACCTCTTGGGTATTCTTGTC
TTGTTCGACCGCAATTCCGGTCAATGCTCGGTTGAGTTGAGTACAGAAAGACCCGTATTGAAGCAAGAGG
TTGCTACACTCGGTGGAATCCCCACAGATATACATCGTACAGTCTACGCTCGTCTTAGTCATGCTGACGG
GCAAGATTTCCGTGGTAACGCTAATGGTAAAGTTAGTTGGGATTGCGATGGAATTGTTTGAATAAGCCAC
GGAGTTCTCAGCCCCGAGACTCATGGTATAGGCGATTATGGACTGGCTGGCTACTGAGCGAGCGCGCCGT
GGTGAGTTCGTTTGAGTTTGATAAGACGCACAGATTCCTGCCCCAATAGGAATATCACATTCGTATGAAT
TATTGACATGCTCAGCGCCAATGAGACAACCCGCTCTAGTTTGAAAGACATTGGAACCTGTTGAGTAGAC
TCTCCAGGTGGGTGTCAGTTGGTCGGCGTGTATCGCCACAGGGACTTCGGTACAGTTGACATCTTGATAC
AGGACAGCCACTTGGTTGGATGTGTTCGTTCCGGGAGTTATCACGCTGACCCCGCCGAAGCTACAGGGTG
TTATATCGAGGATTTCCAGTGTTTGCGGATCGCGGACGGCATCTGTGGTATCGGCAATGTCTCTACCAAA
TTGTTGAAAAGGGAGAAATTTCTTGTTTGATTCTGTCAGCACCCCTGTTCCGGTGAGCCCATTAAAGTTG
AAGTTCACACATTTATTCTTCACCAGGTTAGTGCTTTTCTTCGGTCCGCAAACTGTAGCCGGTGCGTGGA
GCAGCTCAAAGCTCAAGACTACCACCCGATATGGTTGATAGCCCACCCCATTTGTTGGTTGAAATCCGTA
TGATTGAAGGGGAAAATAACAGTTAAACCCTTCCACTCCATTACATGGGGTGCTGCCAGCTTGATAAATT
TCGGTGGAGATGTCACGTTCAAAGGGCTTCAGATTTGACTTGCGAAACAGGCGGTAAAGATAATTATAGT
TGCCGCCGACTTTTGAATCGAGATTATTGGAGTTCCATGCTATAACGCAGCCGGTGAAGTCATCCGGCAA
CTTATAATTATAGTCTGCTATCTTTCCGGTTTGCCCCGGTGCAATCTGTCGGACTTCGTCGCCGCGTATG
ACGAAAGAATCTGCGTAAACGTTGGTAAAACACAAGTCATTCAATTTCGTAGGGCTGACCCCATAACACT
TAAAAGTGCTGAATGATGCGCTATTATACAGGACACTATAATCTGCAACACAATTTGATATTCGCTTGCG
ATTCCAGGCATAAACTGATGCAAATCGAGTGGCATTAAATACTTCACCGAAAGGACACAAATTGGTGATG
TTAGGGAATCGAACAATGGATTCGGTGGGTTGGACGCGGAAGTTACTGGTTTGGTATATGCCTTTCTCAA
CTGTGAAGGACTTGAGTGTGCATTTAGTTTCGGACAGGGGATCGAGGGCACAGTCTACGGCATCGGTAAT
TGTTCCGTTTTCGTTATATTTGAGAAGAAAGGTGCGTGGTTGCAAATATCCCACATAGTAGGCTGCTGCG
CCCGCTGTCCAACCACTACTACTGTCGCCAGGCGTGAGGTAGCTTCGATGAAGGGCAAGAAGGGTTTGGA
ACCGGGTGATGTTGATGCCAATCGGCAAGTCCACGAGGGGTTCCAACGCGGAGAAGCCTTGAGGGAGATC
CCGAACCAGATTTATCGGGGTATGCTTGCTATAAATTTTGAAGTAGCCGTCTATATTCTTAAACACAAAT
TCGCGGAGATTCTTGAAGTTGCCTTGCTTCCCTTCAAGATCCATGAGAAATGGTTGGGAAACGTACTCAA
AAGTACAGTTGTTAGCGGAACTGTAAACGCGGAACTCTGACTCCATCCAAGACTTGTTATTCTTATGATA
ATAAACCCCGAGAAAGGGATCGTTACAAAATTGAAATTCACAGACTTTGATGACGACATTGGTGGCGTTG
TTCACAATGAGGAGAGACTGTGTCTTGGAGTCCAGGGTGGTGCCAAATATCCATCCCCGGATAATGTTGG
ACTTCTCCGTTGAGGCAAAGTATACGCCATCGTTAAATGGCAAGACGGGATTATCAAATCGTTTAGTTCC
GTTGGTGCCAGAAACGTGGATAGCATGGAACCAGGTGACATTTGAGAAGAATGGCAGGAAAAGGTCTTGA
GTAGAATGAAGGACACTGGACCTAAAGACTTTATCGGGATAGTATACTCCACGAGTAAAAGAGTTCGTGT
AAGCGGGTGGGAGCTGCGTTCTAGTTGTGAGGTTCACGCATTGGGAAGAAACGAGGGGCAGGAGAACGAG
GAACACAAACATGGCGGCCGCCTTTGCCAAAGTGATGGGCCAGCACACAGACCAGCACGTTGCCCAGGAG
CTGTGGGAGGAAGATAAGAGGTATGAACATGATTAGCAAAAGGGCCTAGCTTGGACTCAGAATAATCCAG
CCTTATCCCAACCATAAAATAAAAGCAGAATGGTAGCTGGATTGTAGCTGCTATTAGCAATATGAAACCT
CTTACATCAGTTACAATTTATATGCAGAAATATTTATATGCAGAAATATTGCTATTGCCTTAACCCAGAA
ATTATCACTGTTATTCTTTAGAATGGTGCAAAGAGGCATGATACATTGTATCATTATTGCCCTGAAAGAA
AGAGATTAGGGAAAGTATTAGAAATAAGATAAACAAAAAAGTATATTAAAAGAAGAAAGCATTTTTTAAA
ATTACAAATGCAAAATTACCCTGATTTGGTCA
Features (pLannotate 1.2.2; 21 found; start..end, strand, type, name):
    228..279     -  promoter       CMVd2 promoter: truncated human cytomegalovirus (CMV) immediate early promoter that yields moderately reduced expression relative to the full-length promoter
    342..359     +  promoter       CMV promoter (fragment): human cytomegalovirus (CMV) immediate early promoter
    432..735     -  enhancer       CMV enhancer: human cytomegalovirus immediate early enhancer
    816..864     +  polyA_signal   poly(A) signal: synthetic polyadenylation signal
    882..928     +  terminator     T7 terminator: transcription terminator for bacteriophage T7 RNA polymerase
    933..1004    -  misc_feature   5' β-globin insulator: insulator upstream of the human β-globin locus (Farrell et al., 2002)
   1156..1292    -  terminator     rrnG terminator: transcription terminator from the E. coli ribosomal RNA rrnG operon (Albrechtsen et al., 1991)
   1305..2165    -  CDS            AmpR: β-lactamase; bla; confers resistance to ampicillin, carbenicillin, and related antibiotics
   2675..2739    +  CDS            bla(M) (fragment): β-lactamase lacking the signal sequence; bla(M); allows cytosolic expression of β-lactamase
   2911..3499    +  rep_origin     ori: high-copy-number ColE1/pMB1/pBR322/pUC origin of replication
   3695..3919    -  polyA_signal   bGH poly(A) signal: bovine growth hormone polyadenylation signal
   3933..4724    -  CDS            neo: KKA2_KLEPN - Also known as kan, nptII. Experimental evidence at protein level: Swiss-Prot protein existence level 1. Resistance to kanamycin, neomycin, paromomycin, ribostamycin, butirosin and gentamicin B. From Klebsiella pneumoniae.
   4738..4934    -  promoter       SV40 promoter: SV40 early promoter
   4979..5050    -  misc_feature   3' β-globin insulator: insulator downstream of the human β-globin locus (Farrell et al., 2002)
   5095..5231    -  terminator     rrnG terminator: transcription terminator from the E. coli ribosomal RNA rrnG operon (Albrechtsen et al., 1991)
   5261..5307    -  terminator     T7 terminator: transcription terminator for bacteriophage T7 RNA polymerase
   5330..5399    +  CDS            large T antigen (fragment): large T antigen from SV40 (simian virus 40)
   5422..5543    +  polyA_signal   SV40 poly(A) signal: SV40 polyadenylation signal
   5596..6184    -  misc_feature   WPRE: woodchuck hepatitis virus posttranscriptional regulatory element
   6258..10022   -  CDS            S: SPIKE_SARS2 - Experimental evidence at protein level: Swiss-Prot protein existence level 1. [Spike glycoprotein]: May down-regulate host tetherin (BST2) by lysosomal degradation, thereby counteracting its antiviral activity. From Severe acute respiratory syndrome coronavirus 2 (2019-nCoV) (SARS-CoV-2).
  10081..94      -  intron         β-globin intron (across the origin): internally truncated intron from human β-globin
