[The description below was written by a language model from this plasmid's Addgene catalogue record and pLannotate feature annotations shown in this document.]
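Description:
pTwist-SARS-CoV-2 Spike-deltaC18 F888L (CTT) is a mammalian expression plasmid built on the Twist pTwist-CMV-BetaGlobin-WPRE-Neo backbone, made to supply a mutant SARS-CoV-2 spike glycoprotein for pseudovirus production. It is maintained in E. coli as a high-copy plasmid through a ColE1/pUC-type origin and selected with ampicillin via the AmpR β-lactamase gene. A separate SV40 early promoter–neo–bGH poly(A) cassette would allow G418-type selection in mammalian cells. Bacterial rrnG and T7 terminators and short β-globin insulator elements flank the backbone modules and help isolate the transcription units from one another.

The payload is the spike coding sequence carrying the F888L substitution; the "(CTT)" in the name presumably indicates the leucine codon used. "deltaC18" points to removal of the last 18 residues of the cytoplasmic tail, a truncation commonly used to improve spike incorporation into pseudotyped particles. The record does not explain either element of the name. In the 10,462 nt sequence record the spike ORF lies downstream of a CMV enhancer with CMV promoter fragments and a truncated human β-globin intron. It is followed by a WPRE, which enhances transcript stability and expression, and an SV40 polyadenylation signal. The catalogue lists the promoter as CAG, whereas the backbone name and the annotated features indicate a CMV enhancer/promoter with a β-globin intron, and this discrepancy is unresolved in the record. A second, 3,251 nt sequence record covers only part of the backbone (a CMV enhancer fragment, AmpR, the origin and part of the bGH poly(A)) and does not include the insert. The associated work concerns SARS-CoV-2 evolution and escape from mRNA vaccine-induced humoral immunity, which is consistent with using this plasmid to pseudotype particles for antibody neutralization assays.
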