Addgene plasmid #212397: pTwist-SARS-CoV-2 Spike-deltaC18 F888L (CTT)
Purpose: Encodes SARS-CoV-2 spike F888L for pseudovirus production
Depositing lab: Alejandro Balazs. Depositing organization: Massachusetts General Hospital. Publication: Ongoing evolution of SARS-CoV-2 drives escape from mRNA vaccine-induced humoral immunity. Roederer AL, Cao Y, Denis KS, Sheehan ML, Li CJ, Lam EC, Gregory DJ, Poznansky MC, Iafrate AJ, Canaday DH, Gravenstein S, Garcia-Beltran WF, Balazs AB. medRxiv [Preprint]. 2024 Mar 7:2024.03.05.24303815. doi: 10.1101/2024.03.05.24303815. PubMed 38496628.
Backbone
  Vector backbone: pTwist-CMV-BetaGlobin-WPRE-Neo
  Backbone manufacturer: Twist
  Vector type: Mammalian Expression
Growth in bacteria
  Bacterial resistance: Ampicillin, 100 μg/mL
  Growth temperature: 37°C
  Growth strain: NEB Stable
  Copy number: High Copy
Gene/Insert
  Gene/Insert name: SARS-CoV-2 Spike F888L
  Species: Severe acute respiratory syndrome coronavirus 2
  Mutation: F888L
  Entrez Gene: S (a.k.a. GU280_gp02, spike glycoprotein)
  Promoter: CAG
  Cloning method: Ligation Independent Cloning
Terms and licenses: Academic/Nonprofit Terms; Industry Terms: Not Available to Industry
Depositor comments: Please visit https://www.medrxiv.org/content/10.1101/2024.03.05.24303815v1 for medRxiv preprint.
How to cite: pTwist-SARS-CoV-2 Spike-deltaC18 F888L (CTT) was a gift from Alejandro Balazs (Addgene plasmid # 212397 ; http://n2t.net/addgene:212397 ; RRID:Addgene_212397)
